Addgene plasmid #148357: pnEA-NpM-DmMextli_577-620-I583RS590R-GB1_AB
Purpose: Bacterial Expression of DmMextli_577-620-I583RS590R
Depositing lab: Elisa Izaurralde. Depositing organization: Max Planck Institute for Developmental Biology. Publication: Mextli proteins use both canonical bipartite and novel tripartite binding modes to form eIF4E complexes that display differential sensitivity to 4E-BP regulation. Peter D, Weber R, Kone C, Chung MY, Ebertsch L, Truffault V, Weichenrieder O, Igreja C, Izaurralde E. Genes Dev. 2015 Sep 1;29(17):1835-49. doi: 10.1101/gad.269068.115. Epub 2015 Aug 20. PubMed 26294658.
Backbone
  Vector backbone: Unknown
  Vector type: Bacterial Expression
Growth in bacteria
  Bacterial resistance: Ampicillin, 100 μg/mL
  Growth temperature: 37°C
  Growth strain: DH5alpha
  Copy number: Low Copy
Gene/Insert
  Gene/Insert name: DmMextli_577-620-I583RS590R
  Species: D. melanogaster (fly)
  Entrez Gene: mxt (a.k.a. Dmel_CG2950, BcDNA:GH06479, CG2950, Dmel\CG2950, cg2950)
  Cloning method: Unknown
Terms and licenses: Academic/Nonprofit Terms; Industry Terms: Not Available to Industry
Depositor comments: sequence given by NCBI:NM_164598. Plasmids from this collection were made available to the research community and donated after the lab closed. Please note that the sequence provided by the depositing laboratory may be theoretical/predicted or based on Sanger sequencing results. There may be discrepancies between sequencing results obtained by Addgene and the depositor sequence. If an Addgene verified sequence is not available, please contact before placing your order to request that our lab fully sequence the plasmid.
How to cite: pnEA-NpM-DmMextli_577-620-I583RS590R-GB1_AB was a gift from Elisa Izaurralde (Addgene plasmid # 148357 ; http://n2t.net/addgene:148357 ; RRID:Addgene_148357)
