[The description below was written by a language model from this plasmid's Addgene catalogue record and pLannotate feature annotations shown in this document.]
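Description:
pnEA-NpM-DmMextli_577-620-I583RS590R-GB1_AB is a bacterial expression plasmid of about 7.1 kb for producing a short mutant fragment of the Drosophila melanogaster protein Mextli (gene mxt) in E. coli. The catalogue lists the backbone as unknown, but the annotated features are typical of a pET-style, pBR322-derived vector. They include a ColE1/pMB1-type origin with the bom region and the rop gene, which fits the recorded low copy number. An AmpR (β-lactamase) cassette provides ampicillin selection, and a lacI gene under its own promoter is also present. Several tetracycline-resistance fragments and a tet promoter are annotated, but these appear to be non-functional backbone remnants.

Expression is driven by a T7 promoter followed by a lac operator and the T7 gene 10 ribosome binding site. Transcription therefore needs T7 RNA polymerase in the host and is held off by LacI until IPTG is added; a T7 terminator closes the unit. The open reading frame begins with a cytosolic maltose-binding protein lacking its signal sequence. Downstream lies a fragment of streptococcal protein G, which corresponds to the GB1 domain named in the construct. The annotation tool did not label the Mextli insert. By position, residues 577–620 carrying the I583R and S590R substitutions should occupy the gap between MBP and GB1, giving an MBP–Mextli peptide–GB1 fusion. Both tags are commonly used to improve the solubility and handling of small peptides. A short hit to a T7 gene 10-derived solubility tag just before the terminator is probably vector sequence.

The associated publication concerns how Mextli proteins bind eIF4E, so this construct likely supplies a mutant peptide for binding or structural studies. The record does not state what the two substitutions do.
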