Features (pLannotate 1.2.2; 20 found; start..end, strand, type, name):
      1..19      +  promoter       T7 promoter: promoter for bacteriophage T7 RNA polymerase
     20..44      +  protein_bind   lac operator: The lac repressor binds to the lac operator to inhibit transcription in E. coli. This inhibition can be relieved by adding lactose or isopropyl-β-D-thiogalactopyranoside (IPTG). lac repressor encoded by lacI
     59..81      +  RBS            RBS: efficient ribosome binding site from bacteriophage T7 gene 10 (Olins and Rangwala, 1989)
     92..1188    +  CDS            MBP (fragment): maltose binding protein from E. coli; malE (mutated); This version of the gene does not encode a signal sequence, so MBP will remain in the cytosol.
   1339..1545    +  CDS            spg (fragment): SPG1_STRSG - Experimental evidence at protein level: Swiss-Prot protein existence level 1. Binds to the constant Fc region of IgG with high affinity. From Streptococcus sp. group G.
   1586..1635    +  CDS            SET1 (fragment): solubility-enhancement tag derived from T7 phage gene 10B
   1643..1690    +  terminator     T7 terminator: transcription terminator for bacteriophage T7 RNA polymerase
   1713..1817    -  CDS            TcR (fragment): tetracycline efflux protein; tet; confers resistance to tetracycline
   1865..1893    -  promoter       tet promoter: E. coli promoter for tetracycline efflux protein gene
   2006..2110    +  promoter       AmpR promoter: bla
   2111..2971    +  CDS            AmpR: β-lactamase; bla; confers resistance to ampicillin, carbenicillin, and related antibiotics
   3142..3730    +  rep_origin     ori: high-copy-number ColE1/pMB1/pBR322/pUC origin of replication
   3916..4055    -  misc_feature   bom: basis of mobility region from pBR322
   4157..4348    -  CDS            rop: Rop protein, which maintains plasmids at low copy number; rop
   4365..4745    +  CDS            YPB1_ECOLX: Protein predicted: Swiss-Prot protein existence level 4. From Escherichia coli.
   4987..5611    -  CDS            TcR (fragment): tetracycline efflux protein; tet; confers resistance to tetracycline
   5626..5647    -  protein_bind   CAP binding site: CAP binding activates transcription in the presence of cAMP. E. coli catabolite activator protein
   5660..6741    -  CDS            lacI: lac repressor; lacI; The lac repressor binds to the lac operator to inhibit transcription in E. coli. This inhibition can be relieved by adding lactose or isopropyl-β-D-thiogalactopyranoside (IPTG).
   6742..6819    -  promoter       lacI promoter: lacI
   6827..7106    -  CDS            TcR (fragment): tetracycline efflux protein; tet; confers resistance to tetracycline
>Addgene plasmid #148357 | pnEA-NpM-DmMextli_577-620-I583RS590R-GB1_AB | addgene full sequence | sequence record 356597 | Addgene NGS Result
TAATACGACTCACTATAGGGGAATTGTGAGCGGATAACAATTCCCCACTAGTAATAATTTTGTTTAACTT
TAAGAAGGAGATATACCATGGAAACTGAAGAAGGTAAACTGGTAATCTGGATTAACGGCGATAAAGGCTA
TAACGGTCTCGCTGAAGTCGGTAAGAAATTCGAGAAAGATACCGGAATTAAAGTCACCGTTGAGCATCCG
GATAAACTGGAAGAGAAATTCCCACAGGTTGCGGCAACTGGCGATGGCCCTGACATTATCTTCTGGGCAC
ACGACCGCTTTGGTGGCTACGCTCAATCTGGCCTGTTGGCTGAAATCACCCCGGACAAAGCGTTCCAGGA
CAAGCTGTATCCGTTTACCTGGGATGCCGTACGTTACAACGGCAAGCTGATTGCTTACCCGATCGCTGTT
GAAGCGTTATCGCTGATTTATAACAAAGACCTGCTGCCGAACCCGCCAAAAACCTGGGAAGAGATCCCGG
CGCTGGATAAAGAACTGAAAGCGAAAGGTAAGAGCGCCCTGATGTTCAACCTGCAAGAACCGTACTTCAC
CTGGCCGCTGATTGCTGCTGACGGGGGTTATGCGTTCAAGTATGAAAACGGCAAGTACGACATTAAAGAC
GTGGGCGTGGATAACGCTGGCGCGAAAGCGGGTCTGACCTTCCTGGTTGACCTGATTAAAAACAAACACA
TGAATGCAGACACCGATTACTCCATCGCAGAAGCTGCCTTTAATAAAGGCGAAACAGCGATGACCATCAA
CGGCCCGTGGGCATGGTCCAACATCGACACCAGCAAAGTGAATTATGGTGTAACGGTACTGCCGACCTTC
AAGGGTCAACCATCCAAACCGTTCGTTGGCGTGCTGAGCGCAGGTATTAACGCCGCCAGTCCGAACAAAG
AGCTGGCGAAAGAGTTCCTCGAAAACTATCTGCTGACTGATGAAGGTCTGGAAGCGGTTAATAAAGACAA
ACCGCTGGGTGCCGTAGCGCTGAAGTCTTACGAGGAAGAGTTGGCGAAAGATCCACGTATTGCCGCCACG
ATGGAAAACGCCCAGAAAGGTGAAATCATGCCGAACATCCCGCAGATGTCCGCTTTCTGGTATGCCGTGC
GTACTGCGGTGATCAACGCCGCCAGCGGTCGTCAGACTGTCGATGAAGCCCTTAAAGACGCGCAGACTGG
TACCGGCAGCGGCCTGGAAGTTCTGTTCCAGGGGCCCCATATGCTCGAGTCTCGCGTTTCTTACGATCGT
GAACACTTGCTCTACTACCGTATGAGTCCGCACTCGTGGACCCTGCCCACCGACTGGCAAAAGATGCAGG
AGACAGCGCCCTCGATTCTGCGCAACAAGGATCTGCAGGATGCTAGCATGCAGTATAAACTGATTCTGAA
TGGCAAAACCCTGAAAGGTGAAACCACCACCGAAGCAGTTGATGCAGCCACCGCAGAAAAAGTTTTTAAA
CAGTATGCCAATGATAACGGCGTTGATGGTGAATGGACCTATGATGATGCAACCAAAACCTATACCGTTA
CCGAATAAGGATCCTAATAGTCTAGAGCTAGCCCTAGGAGATCCGGCTGCTAACAAAGCCCGAAAGGAAG
CTGAGTTGGCTGCTGCCACCGCTGAGCAATAACTAGCATAACCCCTTGGGGCCTCTAAACGGGTCTTGAG
GGGTTTTTTGCTGAAAGGAGGAACTATATCCGGATATCCCGCAAGAGGCCCGGCAGTACCGGCATAACCA
AGCCTATGCCTACAGCATCCAGGGTGACGGTGCCGAGGATGACGATGAGCGCATTGTTAGATTTCATACA
CGGTGCCTGACTGCGTTAGCAATTTAACTGTGATAAACTACCGCATTAAAGCTTATCGATGATAAGCTGT
CAAACATGAGAATTCTTGAAGACGAAAGGGCCTCGTGATACGCCTATTTTTATAGGTTAATGTCATGATA
ATAATGGTTTCTTAGACGTCAGGTGGCACTTTTCGGGGAAATGTGCGCGGAACCCCTATTTGTTTATTTT
TCTAAATACATTCAAATATGTATCCGCTCATGAGACAATAACCCTGATAAATGCTTCAATAATATTGAAA
AAGGAAGAGTATGAGTATTCAACATTTCCGTGTCGCCCTTATTCCCTTTTTTGCGGCATTTTGCCTTCCT
GTTTTTGCTCACCCAGAAACGCTGGTGAAAGTAAAAGATGCTGAAGATCAGTTGGGTGCACGAGTGGGTT
ACATCGAACTGGATCTCAACAGCGGTAAGATCCTTGAGAGTTTTCGCCCCGAAGAACGTTTTCCAATGAT
GAGCACTTTTAAAGTTCTGCTATGTGGCGCGGTATTATCCCGTGTTGACGCCGGGCAAGAGCAACTCGGT
CGCCGCATACACTATTCTCAGAATGACTTGGTTGAGTACTCACCAGTCACAGAAAAGCATCTTACGGATG
GCATGACAGTAAGAGAATTATGCAGTGCTGCCATAACCATGAGTGATAACACTGCGGCCAACTTACTTCT
GACAACGATCGGAGGACCGAAGGAGCTAACCGCTTTTTTGCACAACATGGGGGATCATGTAACTCGCCTT
GATCGTTGGGAACCGGAGCTGAATGAAGCCATACCAAACGACGAGCGTGACACCACGATGCCTGCAGCAA
TGGCAACAACGTTGCGCAAACTATTAACTGGCGAACTACTTACTCTAGCTTCCCGGCAACAATTAATAGA
CTGGATGGAGGCGGATAAAGTTGCAGGACCACTTCTGCGCTCGGCCCTTCCGGCTGGCTGGTTTATTGCT
GATAAATCTGGAGCCGGTGAGCGTGGGTCTCGCGGTATCATTGCAGCACTGGGGCCAGATGGTAAGCCCT
CCCGTATCGTAGTTATCTACACGACGGGGAGTCAGGCAACTATGGATGAACGAAATAGACAGATCGCTGA
GATAGGTGCCTCACTGATTAAGCATTGGTAACTGTCAGACCAAGTTTACTCATATATACTTTAGATTGAT
TTAAAACTTCATTTTTAATTTAAAAGGATCTAGGTGAAGATCCTTTTTGATAATCTCATGACCAAAATCC
CTTAACGTGAGTTTTCGTTCCACTGAGCGTCAGACCCCGTAGAAAAGATCAAAGGATCTTCTTGAGATCC
TTTTTTTCTGCGCGTAATCTGCTGCTTGCAAACAAAAAAACCACCGCTACCAGCGGTGGTTTGTTTGCCG
GATCAAGAGCTACCAACTCTTTTTCCGAAGGTAACTGGCTTCAGCAGAGCGCAGATACCAAATACTGTCC
TTCTAGTGTAGCCGTAGTTAGGCCACCACTTCAAGAACTCTGTAGCACCGCCTACATACCTCGCTCTGCT
AATCCTGTTACCAGTGGCTGCTGCCAGTGGCGATAAGTCGTGTCTTACCGGGTTGGACTCAAGACGATAG
TTACCGGATAAGGCGCAGCGGTCGGGCTGAACGGGGGGTTCGTGCACACAGCCCAGCTTGGAGCGAACGA
CCTACACCGAACTGAGATACCTACAGCGTGAGCTATGAGAAAGCGCCACGCTTCCCGAAGGGAGAAAGGC
GGACAGGTATCCGGTAAGCGGCAGGGTCGGAACAGGAGAGCGCACGAGGGAGCTTCCAGGGGGAAACGCC
TGGTATCTTTATAGTCCTGTCGGGTTTCGCCACCTCTGACTTGAGCGTCGATTTTTGTGATGCTCGTCAG
GGGGGCGGAGCCTATGGAAAAACGCCAGCAACGCGGCCTTTTTACGGTTCCTGGCCTTTTGCTGGCCTTT
TGCTCACATGTTCTTTCCTGCGTTATCCCCTGATTCTGTGGATAACCGTATTACCGCCTTTGAGTGAGCT
GATACCGCTCGCCGCAGCCGAACGACCGAGCGCAGCGAGTCAGTGAGCGAGGAAGCGGAAGAGCGCCTGA
TGCGGTATTTTCTCCTTACGCATCTGTGCGGTATTTCACACCGCAATGGTGCACTCTCAGTACAATCTGC
TCTGATGCCGCATAGTTAAGCCAGTATACACTCCGCTATCGCTACGTGACTGGGTCATGGCTGCGCCCCG
ACACCCGCCAACACCCGCTGACGCGCCCTGACGGGCTTGTCTGCTCCCGGCATCCGCTTACAGACAAGCT
GTGACCGTCTCCGGGAGCTGCATGTGTCAGAGGTTTTCACCGTCATCACCGAAACGCGCGAGGCAGCTGC
GGTAAAGCTCATCAGCGTGGTCGTGAAGCGATTCACAGATGTCTGCCTGTTCATCCGCGTCCAGCTCGTT
GAGTTTCTCCAGAAGCGTTAATGTCTGGCTTCTGATAAAGCGGGCCATGTTAAGGGCGGTTTTTTCCTGT
TTGGTCACTGATGCCTCCGTGTAAGGGGGATTTCTGTTCATGGGGGTAATGATACCGATGAAACGAGAGA
GGATGCTCACGATACGGGTTACTGATGATGAACATGCCCGGTTACTGGAACGTTGTGAGGGTAAACAACT
GGCGGTATGGATGCGGCGGGACCAGAGAAAAATCACTCAGGGTCAATGCCAGCGCTTCGTTAATACAGAT
GTAGGTGTTCCACAGGGTAGCCAGCAGCATCCTGCGATGCAGATCCGGAACATAATGGTGCAGGGCGCTG
ACTTCCGCGTTTCCAGACTTTACGAAACACGGAAACCGAAGACCATTCATGTTGTTGCTCAGGTCGCAGA
CGTTTTGCAGCAGCAGTCGCTTCACGTTCGCTCGCGTATCGGTGATTCATTCTGCTAACCAGTAAGGCAA
CCCCGCCAGCCTAGCCGGGTCCTCAACGACAGGAGCACGATCATGCGCACCCGTGGCCAGGACCCAACGC
TGCCCGAGATGCGCCGCGTGCGGCTGCTGGAGATGGCGGACGCGATGGATATGTTCTGCCAAGGGTTGGT
TTGCGCATTCACAGTTCTCCGCAAGAATTGATTGGCTCCAATTCTTGGAGTGGTGAATCCGTTAGCGAGG
TGCCGCCGGCTTCCATTCAGGTCGAGGTGGCCCGGCTCCATGCACCGCGACGCAACGCGGGGAGGCAGAC
AAGGTATAGGGCGGCGCCTACAATCCATGCCAACCCGTTCCATGTGCTCGCCGAGGCGGCATAAATCGCC
GTGACGATCAGCGGTCCAATGATCGAAGTTAGGCTGGTAAGAGCCGCGAGCGATCCTTGAAGCTGTCCCT
GATGGTCGTCATCTACCTGCCTGGACAGCATGGCCTGCAACGCGGGCATCCCGATGCCGCCGGAAGCGAG
AAGAATCATAATGGGGAAGGCCATCCAGCCTCGCGTCGCGAACGCCAGCAAGACGTAGCCCAGCGCGTCG
GCCGCCATGCCGGCGATAATGGCCTGCTTCTCGCCGAAACGTTTGGTGGCGGGACCAGTGACGAAGGCTT
GAGCGAGGGCGTGCAAGATTCCGAATACCGCAAGCGACAGGCCGATCATCGTCGCGCTCCAGCGAAAGCG
GTCCTCGCCGAAAATGACCCAGAGCGCTGCCGGCACCTGTCCTACGAGTTGCATGATAAAGAAGACAGTC
ATAAGTGCGGCGACGATAGTCATGCCCCGCGCCCACCGGAAGGAGCTGACTGGGTTGAAGGCTCTCAAGG
GCATCGGTCGAGATCCCGGTGCCTAATGAGTGAGCTAACTTACATTAATTGCGTTGCGCTCACTGCCCGC
TTTCCAGTCGGGAAACTGTCGTGCCAGCTGCATTAATGAATCGGCCAACGCGCGGGGAGAGGCGGTTTGC
GTATTGGGCGCCAGGGTGGTTTTTCTTTTCACCAGTGAGACGGGCAACAGCTGATTGCCCTTCACCGCCT
GGCCCTGAGAGAGTTGCAGCAAGCGGTCCACGCTGGTTTGCCCCAGCAGGCGAAAATCCTGTTTGATGGT
GGTTAACGGCGGGATATAACATGAGCTGTCTTCGGTATCGTCGTATCCCACTACCGAGATATCCGCACCA
ACGCGCAGCCCGGACTCGGTAATGGCGCGCATTGCGCCCAGCGCCATCTGATCGTTGGCAACCAGCATCG
CAGTGGGAACGATGCCCTCATTCAGCATTTGCATGGTTTGTTGAAAACCGGACATGGCACTCCAGTCGCC
TTCCCGTTCCGCTATCGGCTGAATTTGATTGCGAGTGAGATATTTATGCCAGCCAGCCAGACGCAGACGC
GCCGAGACAGAACTTAATGGGCCCGCTAACAGCGCGATTTGCTGGTGACCCAATGCGACCAGATGCTCCA
CGCCCAGTCGCGTACCGTCTTCATGGGAGAAAATAATACTGTTGATGGGTGTCTGGTCAGAGACATCAAG
AAATAACGCCGGAACATTAGTGCAGGCAGCTTCCACAGCAATGGCATCCTGGTCATCCAGCGGATAGTTA
ATGATCAGCCCACTGACGCGTTGCGCGAGAAGATTGTGCACCGCCGCTTTACAGGCTTCGACGCCGCTTC
GTTCTACCATCGACACCACCACGCTGGCACCCAGTTGATCGGCGCGAGATTTAATCGCCGCGACAATTTG
CGACGGCGCGTGCAGGGCCAGACTGGAGGTGGCAACGCCAATCAGCAACGACTGTTTGCCCGCCAGTTGT
TGTGCCACGCGGTTGGGAATGTAATTCAGCTCCGCCATCGCCGCTTCCACTTTTTCCCGCGTTTTCGCAG
AAACGTGGCTGGCCTGGTTCACCACGCGGGAAACGGTCTGATAAGAGACACCGGCATACTCTGCGACATC
GTATAACGTTACTGGTTTCACATTCACCACCCTGAATTGACTCTCTTCCGGGCGCTATCATGCCATACCG
CGAAAGGTTTTGCGCCATTCGATGGTGTCCGGGATCTCGACGCTCTCCCTTATGCGACTCCTGCATTAGG
AAGCAGCCCAGTAGTAGGTTGAGGCCGTTGAGCACCGCCGCCGCAAGGAATGGTGCATGCAAGGAGATGG
CGCCCAACAGTCCCCCGGCCACGGGGCCTGCCACCATACCCACGCCGAAACAAGCGCTCATGAGCCCGAA
GTGGCGAGCCCGATCTTCCCCATCGGTGATGTCGGCGATATAGGCGCCAGCAACCGCACCTGTGGCGCCG
GTGATGCCGGCCACGATGCGTCCGGCGTAGAGGATCGAGATCTCGATCCCGCGAAAT
